>Addgene plasmid #157567 | pD649-HAsp-MDGA1-COMP5AP-AviTag-9xHis | depositor full sequence | sequence record 304243 | Full Sequence
TTTCAATATTATTGAAGCATTTATCAGGGTTATTGTCTCATGAGCGGATACATATTTGAATGTATTTAGA
AAAATAAACAAATAGGGGTCAGTGTTACAACCAATTAACCAATTCTGAACATTATCGCGAGCCCATTTAT
ACCTGAATATGGCTCATAACACCCCTTGCTCATGACCAAAATCCCTTAACGTGAGTTACGCGCGCGTCGT
TCCACTGAGCGTCAGACCCCGTAGAAAAGATCAAAGGATCTTCTTGAGATCCTTTTTTTCTGCGCGTAAT
CTGCTGCTTGCAAACAAAAAAACCACCGCTACCAGCGGTGGTTTGTTTGCCGGATCAAGAGCTACCAACT
CTTTTTCCGAAGGTAACTGGCTTCAGCAGAGCGCAGATACCAAATACTGTTCTTCTAGTGTAGCCGTAGT
TAGCCCACCACTTCAAGAACTCTGTAGCACCGCCTACATACCTCGCTCTGCTAATCCTGTTACCAGTGGC
TGCTGCCAGTGGCGATAAGTCGTGTCTTACCGGGTTGGACTCAAGACGATAGTTACCGGATAAGGCGCAG
CGGTCGGGCTGAACGGGGGGTTCGTGCACACAGCCCAGCTTGGAGCGAACGACCTACACCGAACTGAGAT
ACCTACAGCGTGAGCTATGAGAAAGCGCCACGCTTCCCGAAGGGAGAAAGGCGGACAGGTATCCGGTAAG
CGGCAGGGTCGGAACAGGAGAGCGCACGAGGGAGCTTCCAGGGGGAAACGCCTGGTATCTTTATAGTCCT
GTCGGGTTTCGCCACCTCTGACTTGAGCGTCGATTTTTGTGATGCTCGTCAGGGGGGCGGAGCCTATGGA
AAAACGCCAGCAACGCGGCCTTTTTACGGTTCCTGGCCTTTTGCTGGCCTTTTGCTCACATGTTCTTTCC
TGCGTTATCCCCTGATTCTGTGGATAACCGTATTACCGCCTTTGAGTGAGCTGATACCGCTCGCCGCAGC
CGAACGACCGAGCGCAGCGAGTCAGTGAGCGAGGAAGCGGAAGGCGAGAGTAGGGAACTGCCAGGCATCA
AACTAAGCAGAAGGCCCCTGACGGATGGCCTTTTTGCGTTTCTACAAACTCTTTCTGTGTTGTAAAACGA
CGGCCAGTCTTAAGCTCGGGCCCCCTGGGCGGTTCTGATAACGAGTAATCGTTAATCCGCAAATAACGTA
AAAACCCGCTTCGGCGGGTTTTTTTATGGGGGGAGTTTAGGGAAAGAGCATTTGTCAGAATATTTAAGGG
CGCCTGTCACTTTGCTTGATATATGAGAATTATTTAACCTTATAAATGAGAAAAAAGCAACGCACTTTAA
ATAAGATACGTTGCTTTTTCGATTGATGAACACCTATAATTAAACTATTCATCTATTATTTATGATTTTT
TGTATATACAATATTTCTAGTTTGTTAAAGAGAATTAAGAAAATAAATCTCGAAAATAATAAAGGGAAAA
TCAGTTTTTGATATCAAAATTATACATGTCAACGATAATACAAAATATAATACAAACTATAAGATGTTAT
CAGTATTTATTATCATTTAGAATAAATTTTGTGTCGCCCTTAATTGTGAGCGGATAACAATTACGAGCTT
CATGCACAGTGGCGTTGACTCAATATTGGCCATTAGCCATATTATTCATTGGTTATATAGCATAAATCAA
TATTGGCTATTGGCCATTGCATACGTTGTATCTATATCATAATATGTACATTTATATTGGCTCATGTCCA
ATATGACCGCCATGTTGGCATTGATTATTGACTAGTTATTAATAGTAATCAATTACGGGGTCATTAGTTC
ATAGCCCATATATGGAGTTCCGCGTTACATAACTTACGGTAAATGGCCCGCCTGGCTGACCGCCCAACGA
CCCCCGCCCATTGACGTCAATAATGACGTATGTTCCCATAGTAACGCCAATAGGGACTTTCCATTGACGT
CAATGGGTGGAGTATTTACGGTAAACTGCCCACTTGGCAGTACATCAAGTGTATCATATGCCAAGTACGC
CCCCTATTGACGTCAATGACGGTAAATGGCCCGCCTGGCATTATGCCCAGTACATGACCTTATGGGACTT
TCCTACTTGGCAGTACATCTACGTATTAGTCATCGCTATTACCATGGTGATGCGGTTTTGGCAGTACATC
AATGGGCGTGGATAGCGGTTTGACTCACGGGGATTTCCAAGTCTCCACCCCATTGACGTCAATGGGAGTT
TGTTTTGGCACCAAAATCAACGGGACTTTCCAAAATGTCGTAACAACTCCGCCCCATTGACGCAAATGGG
CGGTAGGCGTGTACGGTGGGAGGTCTATATAAGCAGAGCTCGTTTAGTGAACCGTCAGATCGCCTGGAGA
CGCCATCCACGCTGTTTTGACCTCCATAGAAGACACCGGGACCGATCCAGCCTCCGCGGCCGGGAACGGT
GCATTGGAACGCGGATTCCCCGTGCCAAGAGTGACGTAAGTACCGCCTATAGAGTCTATAGGCCCACCCC
CTTGGCTTCGTTAGAACGCGGCTACAATTAATACATAACCTTATGTATCATACACATACGATTTAGGTGA
CACTATAGAATAACATCCACTTTGCCTTTCTCTCCACAGGTGTCCACTCCCAGGTCCAACTGCACCTCGG
TTCTATCGAAAACGCGCCTGCTAGCGCCACCATGAAGACCATCATTGCCCTGAGCTACATCTTCTGCCTG
GTGTTCGCTGCGGCCGCCCAAGGCGTTTACGCTCCTGCTCAAGCTCAGATTGTGCATGCCGGCCAGGCCT
GCGTGGTCAAAGAGGACAATATCAGCGAGCGCGTGTACACCATCAGAGAAGGCGATACCCTGATGCTGCA
GTGCCTGGTCACAGGACACCCTAGACCTCAAGTGCGGTGGACAAAAACAGCCGGCAGCGCCAGCGACAAG
TTCCAAGAGACAAGCGTGTTCAACGAGACACTGCGGATCGAGCGGATCGCCAGAACACAAGGCGGCAGAT
ATTACTGCAAGGCCGAGAATGGCGTGGGCGTGCCAGCCATCAAGAGCATCAGAGTGGACGTGCAGTACCT
GGACGAGCCTATGCTGACAGTGCACCAGACAGTGTCCGACGTGCGGGGCAACTTCTACCAAGAAAAGACC
GTGTTCCTGAGGTGCACCGTGAACAGCAACCCTCCAGCCAGATTCATCTGGAAGAGAGGCAGCGACACAC
TGAGCCACAGCCAGGATAACGGCGTGGACATCTACGAGCCTCTGTACACACAGGGCGAGACAAAGGTGCT
GAAGCTGAAGAATCTGCGGCCCCAGGACTACGCCAGCTATACTTGTCAGGTGTCCGTGCGGAATGTGTGC
GGCATCCCTGATAAGGCCATCACCTTCCGGCTGACCAACACAACAGCCCCTCCAGCTCTGAAGCTGTCCG
TGAATGAGACACTGGTGGTCAACCCCGGCGAGAATGTGACTGTGCAATGTCTGCTGACAGGCGGCGATCC
TCTGCCTCAGCTTCAATGGTCACATGGCCCTGGACCTTTGCCTCTGGGAGCACTTGCTCAAGGCGGAACA
CTGTCTATTCCCAGCGTGCAGGCCAGAGACAGCGGCTACTATAATTGCACCGCCACCAACAACGTGGGCA
ACCCCGCCAAGAAAACCGTGAATCTGCTCGTGCGGAGCATGAAGAACGCCACCTTCCAGATCACCCCAGA
CGTGATCAAAGAGAGCGAGAACATCCAGCTCGGCCAGGACCTGAAACTGAGCTGCCATGTGGATGCCGTG
CCTCAAGAGAAAGTGACCTACCAGTGGTTCAAGAACGGCAAGCCCGCCAGAATGAGCAAGAGACTGCTGG
TCACCAGAAACGATCCAGAGCTGCCTGCCGTGACAAGCAGCCTGGAACTGATCGACCTGCACTTCAGCGA
CTACGGCACCTACCTGTGCATGGCTAGTTTTCCAGGCGCTCCCGTGCCTGATCTGAGCGTGGAAGTGAAC
ATCAGCAGCGAGACAGTGCCTCCTACCATCAGCGTGCCAAAAGGCAGAGCCGTCGTGACAGTTAGAGAGG
GCTCTCCTGCCGAACTGCAGTGTGAAGTGCGGGGAAAACCCAGACCTCCTGTGCTGTGGTCCCGCGTGGA
CAAAGAAGCTGCTCTGCTGCCTTCTGGACTGCCCCTGGAAGAAACACCCGATGGCAAGCTGAGACTGGAA
CGGGTGTCCAGAGACATGAGCGGCACATACAGATGCCAGACCGCCAGATACAACGGCTTCAACGTGCGGC
CTAGAGAAGCCCAGGTGCAGCTGAATGTGCAGTTCCCTCCAGAGGTGGAACCTAGCTCTCAGGATGTGCG
ACAAGCTCTGGGTAGACCCGTGCTGCTCAGATGTTCTCTGCTGAGAGGCTCCCCTCAGAGAATTGCCTCT
GCCGTGTGGCGGTTTAAGGGACAACTTCTGCCTCCTCCTCCTGTGGTGCCTGCTGCTGCTGAAGCACCTG
ATCACGCTGAACTGAGGCTGGACGCCGTGACCAGAGATAGCAGCGGCAGCTACGAGTGCAGCGTGTCCAA
TGATGTGGGAAGCGCCGCCTGCCTGTTTCAAGTGTCTGCCAAGGCCTACTCTCCCGAGTTCTACTTCGAC
ACCCCTAATCCTACCAGAAGCCACAAGCTGAGCAAGAACTACAGCTACGTCCTGCAGTGGACCCAGAGGG
AACCTGATGCAGTCGACCCCGTGCTGAACTACAGACTGTCCATCAGACAGCTGAACCAGCACAACGCCGT
GGTCAAGGCTATCCCTGTGCGGAGAGTGGAAAAGGGCCAGCTGCTCGAGTACATCCTGACCGATCTGAGA
GTGCCCCACTCCTACGAAGTGCGGCTGACCCCTTACACAACCTTCGGAGCTGGCGACATGGCCAGCCGGA
TCATCCACTACACCGAGCCTATCAACAGCCCTAACCTGAGCGACAATACCTGCCACTTCGAGGACGAGAA
GATCTGTGGCTACACCCAGGATCTGACCGACAACTTCGACTGGACCAGACAGAACGCCCTGACACAGAAC
CCCAAGCGGAGCCCTAATACCGGACCTCCTACCGATATCTCTGGCACCCCTGAGGGCTACTACATGTTCA
TCGAAACCAGCAGACCCAGAGAGCTGGGCGATAGAGCTAGACTGGTGTCCCCACTGTACAACGCCTCCGC
CAAGTTCTACTGCGTGTCCTTCTTCTACCATATGTACGGCAAGCACATCGGCAGCCTGAACCTGCTTGTG
CGGTCAAGAAACAAAGGCGCCCTGGATACACACGCTTGGAGCCTGTCTGGCAACAAGGGCAATGTGTGGC
AGCAGGCCCATGTGCCTATCAGCCCATCTGGCCCCTTTCAGATCATCTTCGAGGGCGTCAGAGGCCCTGG
CTATCTGGGAGATATCGCCATCGACGACGTGACCCTGAAGAAAGGCGAGTGCCCTAGAAAGCAGACAGAC
CCCAACAAGGTGGTGGTCATGGGCGCGCCGGAAGATCAAGTTGATCCAAGATTGATTGATGGCAAGGGCG
GATCTCTGGAGGTGCTGTTCCAGGGACCAGGCGGAAGCGGCAATCCCGGCGGCGATCTGGCCCCCCAGAT
GCTGCGCGAGCTGCAGGAGACCAATGCCGCCCTGCAGGACGTGCGCGAGCTGCTGCGCCACCGCGTGAAG
GAGATCACCTTCCTGAAGAACACCGTGATGGAGTGCGACGCCTGCGGTATGCAGCCCTCTAGAGGCTCCG
GCTCCATCATCCCAGTTGAGGAGGAGAACCCGGACTTCTGGAACCGCGAGGCAGCCGAGGCCCTGGGTGC
CGCCAAGAAGCTGCAGCCTGCACAGACAGCCGCCAAGAACCTCATCATCTTCCTGGGCGATGGGATGGGG
GTGTCTACGGTGACAGCTGCCAGGATCCTAAAAGGGCAGAAGAAGGACAAACTGGGGCCTGAGATACCCC
TGGCCATGGACCGCTTCCCATATGTGGCTCTGTCCAAGACATACAATGTAGACAAACATGTGCCAGACAG
TGGAGCCACAGCCACGGCCTACCTGTGCGGGGTCAAGGGCAACTTCCAGACCATTGGCTTGAGTGCAGCC
GCCCGCTTTAACCAGTGCAACACGACACGCGGCAACGAGGTCATCTCCGTGATGAATCGGGCCAAGAAAG
CAGGGAAGTCAGTGGGAGTGGTAACCACCACACGAGTGCAGCACGCCTCGCCAGCCGGCACCTACGCCCA
CACGGTGAACCGCAACTGGTACTCGGACGCCGACGTGCCTGCCTCGGCCCGCCAGGAGGGGTGCCAGGAC
ATCGCTACGCAGCTCATCTCCAACATGGACATTGACGTGATCCTAGGTGGAGGCCGAAAGTACATGTTTC
GCATGGGAACCCCAGACCCTGAGTACCCAGATGACTACAGCCAAGGTGGGACCAGGCTGGACGGGAAGAA
TCTGGTGCAGGAATGGCTGGCGAAGCGCCAGGGTGCCCGGTATGTGTGGAACCGCACTGAGCTCATGCAG
GCTTCCCTGGACCCGTCTGTGACCCATCTCATGGGTCTCTTTGAGCCTGGAGACATGAAATACGAGATCC
ACCGAGACTCCACACTGGACCCCTCCCTGATGGAGATGACAGAGGCTGCCCTGCGCCTGCTGAGCAGGAA
CCCCCGCGGCTTCTTCCTCTTCGTGGAGGGTGGTCGCATCGACCATGGTCATCATGAAAGCAGGGCTTAC
CGGGCACTGACTGAGACGATCATGTTCGACGACGCCATTGAGAGGGCGGGCCAGCTCACCAGCGAGGAGG
ACACGCTGAGCCTCGTCACTGCCGACCACTCCCACGTCTTCTCCTTCGGAGGCTACCCCCTGCGAGGGAG
CTCCATCTTCGGGCTGGCCCCTGGCAAGGCCCGGGACAGGAAGGCCTACACGGTCCTCCTATACGGAAAC
GGTCCAGGCTATGTGCTCAAGGACGGCGCCCGGCCGGATGTTACCGAGAGCGAGAGCGGGAGCCCCGAGT
ATCGGCAGCAGTCAGCAGTGCCCCTGGACGAAGAGACCCACGCAGGCGAGGACGTGGCGGTGTTCGCGCG
CGGCCCGCAGGCGCACCTGGTTCACGGCGTGCAGGAGCAGACCTTCATAGCGCACGTCATGGCCTTCGCC
GCCTGCCTGGAGCCCTACACCGCCTGCGACCTGGCGCCCCCCGCCGGCACCACCGACGCCGCGCACCCGG
GTGGCGGAGGACTGAACGACATCTTCGAGGCTCAGAAAATCGAATGGCACGAACATCACCATCACCATCA
CCATCACCATTAAGGCCGGCCTGTAGTCACTGGCACAACGCGTTACCCGGTAAGCCAATCGGGTATACAC
GGTCGTCATACTGCAGACAGGGTTCTTCTACTTTGCAAGATAGTCTTGAGTAGTAAAATAAATAGATAGA
GAAAATCAGCCTCGACTGTGCCTTCTAGTTGCCAGCCATCTGTTGTTTGCCCCTCCCCCGTGCCTTCCTT
GACCCTGGAAGGTGCCACTCCCACTGTCCTTTCCTAATAAAATGAGGAAATTGCATCACAACACTCAACC
CTATCTCGGTCTATTCTTTTGATTTATAAGGGATTTTGCCGATTTCGGCCTATTGGTTAAAAAATGAGCT
GATTTAACAAAAATTTAACGCGAATTAATTCTGTGGAATGTGTGTCAGTTAGGGTGTGGAAAGTCCCCAG
GCTCCCCAGCAGGCAGAAGTATGCAAAGCATGCATCTCAATTAGTCAGCAACCAGGTGTGGAAAGTCCCC
AGGCTCCCCAGCAGGCAGAAGTATGCAAAGCATGCATCTCAATTAGTCAGCAACCATAGTCCCGCCCCTA
ACTCCGCCCATCCCGCCCCTAACTCCGCCCAGTTCCGCCCATTCTCCGCCCCATGGCTGACTAATTTTTT
TTATTTATGCAGAGGCCGAGGCCGCCTCTGCCTCTGAGCTATTCCAGAAGTAGTGAGGAGGCTTTTTTGG
AGGCCTAGGCTTTTGCAAAAAGCTCCCGGGAGCTTGTATATCCATTTTCGGATCTGATCAGCACGTGTTG
ACAATTAATCATCGGCATAGTATATCGGCATAGTATAATACGACAAGGTGAGGAACTAAACCATGACCGA
GTACAAGCCCACGGTGCGCCTCGCCACCCGCGACGACGTCCCCAGGGCCGTACGCACCCTCGCCGCCGCG
TTCGCCGACTACCCCGCCACGCGCCACACCGTCGATCCGGACCGCCACATCGAGCGGGTCACCGAGCTGC
AAGAACTCTTCCTCACGCGCGTCGGGCTCGACATCGGCAAGGTGTGGGTCGCGGACGACGGCGCCGCGGT
GGCGGTCTGGACCACGCCGGAGAGCGTCGAAGCGGGGGCGGTGTTCGCCGAGATCGGCCCGCGCATGGCC
GAGTTGAGCGGTTCCCGGCTGGCCGCGCAGCAACAGATGGAAGGCCTCCTGGCGCCGCACCGGCCCAAGG
AGCCCGCGTGGTTCCTGGCCACCGTCGGCGTCTCGCCCGACCACCAGGGCAAGGGTCTGGGCAGCGCCGT
CGTGCTCCCCGGAGTGGAGGCGGCCGAGCGCGCCGGGGTGCCCGCCTTCCTGGAGACATCCGCGCCCCGC
AACCTCCCCTTCTACGAGCGGCTCGGCTTCACCGTCACCGCCGACGTCGAGGTGCCCGAAGGACCGCGCA
CCTGGTGCATGACCCGCAAGCCCGGTGCCTGACACGTGCTACGAGATTTCGATTCCACCGCCGCCTTCTA
TGAAAGGTTGGGCTTCGGAATCGTTTTCCGGGACGCCGGCTGGATGATCCTCCAGCGCGGGGATCTCATG
CTGGAGTTCTTCGCCCACCCCAACTTGTTTATTGCAGCTTATAATGGTTACAAATAAAGCAATAGCATCA
CAAATTTCACAAATAAAGCATTTTTTTCACTGCATTCTAGTTGTGGTTTGTCCAAACTCATCAATGTATC
TTATCATGTCTGTATACCGTCGACCTCTAGCTAGAGCTTGGCGTAATCATGGTCATTACCAATGCTTAAT
CAGTGAGGCACCTATCTCAGCGATCTGTCTATTTCGTTCATCCATAGTTGCCTGACTCCCCGTCGTGTAG
ATAACTACGATACGGGAGGGCTTACCATCTGGCCCCAGCGCTGCGATGATACCGCGAGAACCACGCTCAC
CGGCTCCGGATTTATCAGCAATAAACCAGCCAGCCGGAAGGGCCGAGCGCAGAAGTGGTCCTGCAACTTT
ATCCGCCTCCATCCAGTCTATTAATTGTTGCCGGGAAGCTAGAGTAAGTAGTTCGCCAGTTAATAGTTTG
CGCAACGTTGTTGCCATCGCTACAGGCATCGTGGTGTCACGCTCGTCGTTTGGTATGGCTTCATTCAGCT
CCGGTTCCCAACGATCAAGGCGAGTTACATGATCCCCCATGTTGTGCAAAAAAGCGGTTAGCTCCTTCGG
TCCTCCGATCGTTGTCAGAAGTAAGTTGGCCGCAGTGTTATCACTCATGGTTATGGCAGCACTGCATAAT
TCTCTTACTGTCATGCCATCCGTAAGATGCTTTTCTGTGACTGGTGAGTACTCAACCAAGTCATTCTGAG
AATAGTGTATGCGGCGACCGAGTTGCTCTTGCCCGGCGTCAATACGGGATAATACCGCGCCACATAGCAG
AACTTTAAAAGTGCTCATCATTGGAAAACGTTCTTCGGGGCGAAAACTCTCAAGGATCTTACCGCTGTTG
AGATCCAGTTCGATGTAACCCACTCGTGCACCCAACTGATCTTCAGCATCTTTTACTTTCACCAGCGTTT
CTGGGTGAGCAAAAACAGGAAGGCAAAATGCCGCAAAAAAGGGAATAAGGGCGACACGGAAATGTTGAAT
ACTCATATTCTTCCTT
Features (pLannotate 1.2.2; 24 found; start..end, strand, type, name):
    119..143     -  CDS            KanR (fragment): aminoglycoside phosphotransferase; aph(3')-Ia; confers resistance to kanamycin
    254..842     +  rep_origin     ori: high-copy-number ColE1/pMB1/pBR322/pUC origin of replication
   1067..1084    +  terminator     rrnB T2 terminator (fragment): transcription terminator T2 from the E. coli rrnB gene
   1109..1128    -  CDS            lacZα (fragment): LacZα fragment of β-galactosidase; lacZ fragment
   1584..1600    +  protein_bind   lac operator: The lac repressor binds to the lac operator to inhibit transcription in E. coli. This inhibition can be relieved by adding lactose or isopropyl-β-D-thiogalactopyranoside (IPTG). lac repressor encoded by lacI
   1843..2146    +  enhancer       CMV enhancer: human cytomegalovirus immediate early enhancer
   2147..2350    +  promoter       CMV promoter: human cytomegalovirus (CMV) immediate early promoter
   2486..2529    +  intron         CMV intron (fragment): modified intron A from human cytomegalovirus
   2581..2599    +  promoter       SP6 promoter: promoter for bacteriophage SP6 RNA polymerase
   2603..2640    +  CDS            IgH signal sequence (fragment): signal sequence from the mouse immunoglobulin heavy chain variable region
   2734..5514    +  CDS            MDGA1: MDGA1_HUMAN - Also known as MAMDC3. Experimental evidence at protein level: Swiss-Prot protein existence level 1. Required for radial migration of cortical neurons in the superficial layer of the neocortex (By similarity). Plays a role in the formation or maintenance of inhibitory synapses. May function by inhibiting the activity of NLGN2. From Homo sapiens (Human).
   5578..5757    +  CDS            Comp (fragment): COMP_RAT - Experimental evidence at protein level: Swiss-Prot protein existence level 1. May play a role in the structural integrity of cartilage via its interaction with other extracellular matrix proteins such as the collagens and fibronectin. Can mediate the interaction of chondrocytes with the cartilage extracellular matrix through interaction with cell surface integrin receptors. Could play a role in the pathogenesis of osteoarthritis. Potent suppressor of apoptosis in both primary chondrocytes and transformed cells. Suppresses apoptosis by blocking the activation of caspase-3 and by indu
   5745..7197    +  CDS            SEAP (fragment): secreted alkaline phosphatase from human placenta The natural enzyme has a C-terminal transmembrane sequence that is replaced by a GPI anchor.
   7222..7263    +  CDS            AviTag™ (fragment): peptide tag that allows for enzymatic biotinylation
   7267..7290    +  CDS            8xHis: 8xHis affinity tag
   7436..7547    +  polyA_signal   bGH poly(A) signal: bovine growth hormone polyadenylation signal
   7548..7656    +  rep_origin     f1 ori (fragment): f1 bacteriophage origin of replication; arrow indicates direction of (+) strand synthesis
   7670..7999    +  promoter       SV40 promoter: SV40 enhancer and early promoter
   8047..8094    +  promoter       EM7 promoter: synthetic bacterial promoter&nbsp
   8113..8712    +  CDS            PuroR (fragment): puromycin N-acetyltransferase; pac from Streptomyces; confers resistance to puromycin
   8722..8847    +  CDS            ble (fragment): BLE_KLEPN - Experimental evidence at protein level: Swiss-Prot protein existence level 1. Binding protein with a strong affinity to the bleomycin family of antibiotics. Binds to CL990; an antimitotic-antibiotic compound. From Klebsiella pneumoniae.
   8842..8963    +  polyA_signal   SV40 poly(A) signal: SV40 polyadenylation signal
   9016..9876    -  CDS            AmpR: β-lactamase; bla; confers resistance to ampicillin, carbenicillin, and related antibiotics
   9879..89      -  promoter       AmpR promoter (fragment) (across the origin): bla
