[The description below was written by a language model from this plasmid's Addgene catalogue record and pLannotate feature annotations shown in this document.]
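Description:
pD649-HAsp-MDGA1-COMP5AP-AviTag-9xHis is a mammalian expression plasmid of about 9.9 kb, built on the pD649 backbone, for producing the extracellular domain of human MDGA1 as a secreted, tagged fusion protein. It is maintained in E. coli at high copy through a ColE1/pUC-type origin and selected with ampicillin via a complete β-lactamase gene. The annotation also shows short remnants of KanR, lacZα, an rrnB terminator and an f1 origin, which appear to be backbone leftovers rather than functional parts. An SV40 promoter/EM7 promoter cassette drives a puromycin N-acetyltransferase coding sequence, annotated as a fragment and followed by a short ble remnant and an SV40 poly(A) signal. This could allow puromycin selection in mammalian cells, although the record does not list it as a selection marker.

The expression unit uses the CMV enhancer and immediate-early promoter, followed by a fragment of CMV intron A and an SP6 promoter that can serve for in vitro transcription or as a sequencing primer site. The plasmid name indicates an HA signal peptide ("HAsp"), but the automated annotation labels a short leader segment here as an IgH signal sequence fragment. The MDGA1 insert sits between preserved NotI and AscI sites. It is fused at its C terminus to the coiled-coil region of rat COMP, which drives pentamerisation, then to human placental alkaline phosphatase, an AviTag for enzymatic biotinylation, and a polyhistidine tag (9xHis by name, annotated as 8xHis). A bGH poly(A) signal ends the transcript. The pentameric, enzyme-linked format gives a high-avidity reagent suited to detecting weak extracellular protein–protein interactions, and the plasmid belongs to a collection used for a human IgSF cell-surface interactome screen. The depositor notes that some plasmids in this collection may carry an IS4-like transposase upstream of the CMV promoter, though none is annotated here.
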