Addgene plasmid #157567: pD649-HAsp-MDGA1-COMP5AP-AviTag-9xHis
Purpose: Mammalian expression of cell-surface protein extracellular domain fused to COMP5AP-AviTag-9xHis. Protein is secreted from cells.
Depositing lab: Chris Garcia. Depositing organization: Stanford University. Publication: A Human IgSF Cell-Surface Interactome Reveals a Complex Network of Protein-Protein Interactions. Wojtowicz WM, Vielmetter J, Fernandes RA, Siepe DH, Eastman CL, Chisholm GB, Cox S, Klock H, Anderson PW, Rue SM, Miller JJ, Glaser SM, Bragstad ML, Vance J, Lam AW, Lesley SA, Zinn K, Garcia KC. Cell. 2020 Aug 20;182(4):1027-1043.e17. doi: 10.1016/j.cell.2020.07.025. PubMed 32822567.
Backbone
  Vector backbone: pD649
  Backbone size w/o insert (bp): 7153
  Vector type: Mammalian Expression
Growth in bacteria
  Bacterial resistance: Ampicillin, 100 μg/mL
  Growth temperature: 37°C
  Growth strain: DH5alpha
  Copy number: High Copy
Gene/Insert
  Gene/Insert name: MDGA1
  Species: H. sapiens (human)
  Insert size (bp): 2733
  Entrez Gene: MDGA1 (a.k.a. GPIM, MAMDC3)
  Promoter: CMV/SP6
  Tag / fusion protein: COMP5AP-AviTag-9xHis (C terminal on backbone)
  Cloning method: Restriction Enzyme; 5′ cloning site GCGGCCGC (not destroyed); 3′ cloning site GGCGCGCC (not destroyed)
  Sequencing primers: 5′ ATTTAGGTGACACTATAG; 3′ CGTCGCACTCCATCACGGTG
Resource information
  A portion of this plasmid was derived from a plasmid made by: synthesis by ThermoFisher
Terms and licenses: Academic/Nonprofit Terms; Industry Terms: Not Available to Industry
Depositor comments: Some plasmids in this collection may have an IS4-like element ISVsa5 family transposase upstream of the CMV promoter.
How to cite: pD649-HAsp-MDGA1-COMP5AP-AviTag-9xHis was a gift from Chris Garcia (Addgene plasmid # 157567 ; http://n2t.net/addgene:157567 ; RRID:Addgene_157567)
