>Addgene plasmid #157567 | pD649-HAsp-MDGA1-COMP5AP-AviTag-9xHis | depositor partial sequence | sequence record 304244 | insert (extracellular domain)
CAAGGCGTTTACGCTCCTGCTCAAGCTCAGATTGTGCATGCCGGCCAGGCCTGCGTGGTCAAAGAGGACA
ATATCAGCGAGCGCGTGTACACCATCAGAGAAGGCGATACCCTGATGCTGCAGTGCCTGGTCACAGGACA
CCCTAGACCTCAAGTGCGGTGGACAAAAACAGCCGGCAGCGCCAGCGACAAGTTCCAAGAGACAAGCGTG
TTCAACGAGACACTGCGGATCGAGCGGATCGCCAGAACACAAGGCGGCAGATATTACTGCAAGGCCGAGA
ATGGCGTGGGCGTGCCAGCCATCAAGAGCATCAGAGTGGACGTGCAGTACCTGGACGAGCCTATGCTGAC
AGTGCACCAGACAGTGTCCGACGTGCGGGGCAACTTCTACCAAGAAAAGACCGTGTTCCTGAGGTGCACC
GTGAACAGCAACCCTCCAGCCAGATTCATCTGGAAGAGAGGCAGCGACACACTGAGCCACAGCCAGGATA
ACGGCGTGGACATCTACGAGCCTCTGTACACACAGGGCGAGACAAAGGTGCTGAAGCTGAAGAATCTGCG
GCCCCAGGACTACGCCAGCTATACTTGTCAGGTGTCCGTGCGGAATGTGTGCGGCATCCCTGATAAGGCC
ATCACCTTCCGGCTGACCAACACAACAGCCCCTCCAGCTCTGAAGCTGTCCGTGAATGAGACACTGGTGG
TCAACCCCGGCGAGAATGTGACTGTGCAATGTCTGCTGACAGGCGGCGATCCTCTGCCTCAGCTTCAATG
GTCACATGGCCCTGGACCTTTGCCTCTGGGAGCACTTGCTCAAGGCGGAACACTGTCTATTCCCAGCGTG
CAGGCCAGAGACAGCGGCTACTATAATTGCACCGCCACCAACAACGTGGGCAACCCCGCCAAGAAAACCG
TGAATCTGCTCGTGCGGAGCATGAAGAACGCCACCTTCCAGATCACCCCAGACGTGATCAAAGAGAGCGA
GAACATCCAGCTCGGCCAGGACCTGAAACTGAGCTGCCATGTGGATGCCGTGCCTCAAGAGAAAGTGACC
TACCAGTGGTTCAAGAACGGCAAGCCCGCCAGAATGAGCAAGAGACTGCTGGTCACCAGAAACGATCCAG
AGCTGCCTGCCGTGACAAGCAGCCTGGAACTGATCGACCTGCACTTCAGCGACTACGGCACCTACCTGTG
CATGGCTAGTTTTCCAGGCGCTCCCGTGCCTGATCTGAGCGTGGAAGTGAACATCAGCAGCGAGACAGTG
CCTCCTACCATCAGCGTGCCAAAAGGCAGAGCCGTCGTGACAGTTAGAGAGGGCTCTCCTGCCGAACTGC
AGTGTGAAGTGCGGGGAAAACCCAGACCTCCTGTGCTGTGGTCCCGCGTGGACAAAGAAGCTGCTCTGCT
GCCTTCTGGACTGCCCCTGGAAGAAACACCCGATGGCAAGCTGAGACTGGAACGGGTGTCCAGAGACATG
AGCGGCACATACAGATGCCAGACCGCCAGATACAACGGCTTCAACGTGCGGCCTAGAGAAGCCCAGGTGC
AGCTGAATGTGCAGTTCCCTCCAGAGGTGGAACCTAGCTCTCAGGATGTGCGACAAGCTCTGGGTAGACC
CGTGCTGCTCAGATGTTCTCTGCTGAGAGGCTCCCCTCAGAGAATTGCCTCTGCCGTGTGGCGGTTTAAG
GGACAACTTCTGCCTCCTCCTCCTGTGGTGCCTGCTGCTGCTGAAGCACCTGATCACGCTGAACTGAGGC
TGGACGCCGTGACCAGAGATAGCAGCGGCAGCTACGAGTGCAGCGTGTCCAATGATGTGGGAAGCGCCGC
CTGCCTGTTTCAAGTGTCTGCCAAGGCCTACTCTCCCGAGTTCTACTTCGACACCCCTAATCCTACCAGA
AGCCACAAGCTGAGCAAGAACTACAGCTACGTCCTGCAGTGGACCCAGAGGGAACCTGATGCAGTCGACC
CCGTGCTGAACTACAGACTGTCCATCAGACAGCTGAACCAGCACAACGCCGTGGTCAAGGCTATCCCTGT
GCGGAGAGTGGAAAAGGGCCAGCTGCTCGAGTACATCCTGACCGATCTGAGAGTGCCCCACTCCTACGAA
GTGCGGCTGACCCCTTACACAACCTTCGGAGCTGGCGACATGGCCAGCCGGATCATCCACTACACCGAGC
CTATCAACAGCCCTAACCTGAGCGACAATACCTGCCACTTCGAGGACGAGAAGATCTGTGGCTACACCCA
GGATCTGACCGACAACTTCGACTGGACCAGACAGAACGCCCTGACACAGAACCCCAAGCGGAGCCCTAAT
ACCGGACCTCCTACCGATATCTCTGGCACCCCTGAGGGCTACTACATGTTCATCGAAACCAGCAGACCCA
GAGAGCTGGGCGATAGAGCTAGACTGGTGTCCCCACTGTACAACGCCTCCGCCAAGTTCTACTGCGTGTC
CTTCTTCTACCATATGTACGGCAAGCACATCGGCAGCCTGAACCTGCTTGTGCGGTCAAGAAACAAAGGC
GCCCTGGATACACACGCTTGGAGCCTGTCTGGCAACAAGGGCAATGTGTGGCAGCAGGCCCATGTGCCTA
TCAGCCCATCTGGCCCCTTTCAGATCATCTTCGAGGGCGTCAGAGGCCCTGGCTATCTGGGAGATATCGC
CATCGACGACGTGACCCTGAAGAAAGGCGAGTGCCCTAGAAAGCAGACAGACCCCAACAAGGTGGTGGTC
ATG
